>Addgene plasmid #136233 | pCDNA4.TO-ORF74-2xNSTREP | addgene full sequence | sequence record 267637 | Addgene NGS Result
ACGGATCGGGAGATCTCCCGATCCCCTATGGTGCACTCTCAGTACAATCTGCTCTGATGCCGCATAGTTA
AGCCAGTATCTGCTCCCTGCTTGTGTGTTGGAGGTCGCTGAGTAGTGCGCGAGCAAAATTTAAGCTACAA
CAAGGCAAGGCTTGACCGACAATTGCATGAAGAATCTGCTTAGGGTTAGGCGTTTTGCGCTGCTTCGCGA
TGTACGGGCCAGATATACGCGTTGACATTGATTATTGACTAGTTATTAATAGTAATCAATTACGGGGTCA
TTAGTTCATAGCCCATATATGGAGTTCCGCGTTACATAACTTACGGTAAATGGCCCGCCTGGCTGACCGC
CCAACGACCCCCGCCCATTGACGTCAATAATGACGTATGTTCCCATAGTAACGCCAATAGGGACTTTCCA
TTGACGTCAATGGGTGGAGTATTTACGGTAAACTGCCCACTTGGCAGTACATCAAGTGTATCATATGCCA
AGTACGCCCCCTATTGACGTCAATGACGGTAAATGGCCCGCCTGGCATTATGCCCAGTACATGACCTTAT
GGGACTTTCCTACTTGGCAGTACATCTACGTATTAGTCATCGCTATTACCATGGTGATGCGGTTTTGGCA
GTACATCAATGGGCGTGGATAGCGGTTTGACTCACGGGGATTTCCAAGTCTCCACCCCATTGACGTCAAT
GGGAGTTTGTTTTGGCACCAAAATCAACGGGACTTTCCAAAATGTCGTAACAACTCCGCCCCATTGACGC
AAATGGGCGGTAGGCGTGTACGGTGGGAGGTCTATATAAGCAGAGCTCTCCCTATCAGTGATAGAGATCT
CCCTATCAGTGATAGAGATCGTCGACGAGCTCGTTTAGTGAACCGTCAGATCGCCTGGAGACGCCATCCA
CGCTGTTTTGACCTCCATAGAAGACACCGGGACCGATCCAGCCTCCGGACTCTAGCGTTTAAACTTAAGC
TTACCAATGTGGAGCCACCCCCAGTTCGAGAAGGGCGGCGGCAGCGGCGGCGGCAGCGGCGGCGGCAGCT
GGAGCCACCCCCAGTTCGAGAAGGGGGCGGCCGCAATGGCGGCCGAGGATTTCCTAACCATCTTCTTAGA
TGATGATGAATCCTGGAATGAAACTCTAAATATGAGCGGATATGACTACTCTGGAAACTTCAGCCTAGAA
GTGAGCGTGTGTGAGATGACCACCGTGGTGCCTTACACGTGGAACGTTGGAATACTCTCTCTGATTTTCC
TCATAAATGTTCTTGGAAATGGATTGGTCACCTACATTTTTTGCAAGCACCGATCGCGGGCAGGAGCGAT
AGATATACTGCTCCTGGGTATCTGCCTAAACTCGCTGTGTCTTAGCATATCTCTATTGGCAGAAGTGTTG
ATGTTTTTGTTTCCCAATATCATCTCCACAGGCTTGTGCAGACTTGAAATTTTTTTTTACTATTTATATG
TCTACTTGGATATCTTCAGTGTTGTGTGCGTCAGTCTAGTGAGGTACCTCCTGGTGGCATATTCTACGCG
TTCCTGGCCCAAGAAGCAGTCCCTCGGATGGGTACTGACATCCGCTGCACTGTTAATTGCATTGGTGCTG
TCGGGGGATGCCTGTCGGCACAGGAGCAGGGTGGTCGACCCGGTCAGCAAGCAGGCCATGTGTTATGAGA
ACGCGGGAAACATGACTGCAGACTGGCGACTGCATGTCAGAACCGTGTCAGTTACTGCAGGTTTCCTGTT
ACCCCTGGCCCTCCTTATTCTGTTTTATGCTCTCACCTGGTGTGTGGTGAGGAGGACAAAGCTGCAAGCC
AGGCGGAAGGTAAGGGGGGTGATTGTTGCTGTGGTGCTGCTGTTTTTTGTGTTTTGCTTCCCTTACCACG
TACTAAATCTACTGGACACTCTGCTAAGGCGACGCTGGATCCGGGACAGCTGCTATGCGCGGGGGTTGAT
AAACGTGGGTCTGGCAGTAACCTCGTTACTGCAGGCACTGTACAGCGCCGTTGTTCCCCTGATATACTCC
TGCCTGGGATCCCTCTTTAGGCAGAGGATGTACGGTCTCTTCCAAAGCCTCAGGCAGTCTTTCATGTCCG
GCGCCACCACGTAGGCGGCCGCTCGAGTCTAGAGGGCCCGTTTAAACCCGCTGATCAGCCTCGACTGTGC
CTTCTAGTTGCCAGCCATCTGTTGTTTGCCCCTCCCCCGTGCCTTCCTTGACCCTGGAAGGTGCCACTCC
CACTGTCCTTTCCTAATAAAATGAGGAAATTGCATCGCATTGTCTGAGTAGGTGTCATTCTATTCTGGGG
GGTGGGGTGGGGCAGGACAGCAAGGGGGAGGATTGGGAAGACAATAGCAGGCATGCTGGGGATGCGGTGG
GCTCTATGGCTTCTGAGGCGGAAAGAACCAGCTGGGGCTCTAGGGGGTATCCCC
[124 nt withheld, positions 2435-2558]
C
[91 nt withheld, positions 2560-2650]
A
[49 nt withheld, positions 2652-2700]
CCTTTGACGTTGGAGTCCACGTTCTTT
[37 nt withheld, positions 2728-2764]
ACCCTATCTCGGTCTATTCTTTTGATTTATAAGGGATTTTGCCGATTTCGGCCTATTGGTTAAAAAATGA
GCTGATTTAACAAAAATTTAACGCGAATTAATTCTGTGGAATGTGTGTCAGTTAGGGTGTGGAAAGTCCC
CAGGCTCCCCAGCAGGCAGAAGTATGCAAAGCATGCATCTCAATTAGTCAGCAACCAGGTGTGGAAAGTC
CCCAGGCCCCCAGCAGGCAGAAGTATGCAAAGCATGCATCTCAATTAGTCAGCAACCATAGTCCCGCCCC
TAACTCCGCCCATCCCGCCCCTAACTCCGCCCAGTTCCGCCCATTCTCCGCCCCATGGCTGACTAATTTT
TTTTATTTATGCAGAGGCCGAGGCCGCCTCTGCCTCTGAGCTATTCCAGAAGTAGTGAGGAGGCTTTTTT
GGAGGCCTAGGCTTTTGCAAAAAGCTCCCGGGAGCTTGTATATCCATTTTCGGATCTGATCAGCACGTGT
TGACAATTAATCATCGGCATAGTATATCGGCATAGTATAATACGACAAGGTGAGGAACTAAACCATGGCC
AAGTTGACCAGTGCCGTTCCGGTGCTCACCGCGCGCGACGTCGCCGGAGCGGTCGAGTTCTGGACCGACC
GGCTCGGGTTCTCCCGGGACTTCGTGGAGGACGACTTCGCCGGTGTGGTCCGGGACGACGTGACCCTGTT
CATCAGCGCGGTCCAGGACCAGGTGGTGCCGGACAACACCCTGGCCTGGGTGTGGGTGCGCGGCCTGGAC
GAGCTGTACGCCGAGTGGTCGGAGGTCGTGTCCACGAACTTCCGGGACGCCTCCGGGCCGGCCATGACCG
AGATCGGCGAGCAGCCGTGGGGGCGGGAGTTCGCCCTGCGCGACCCGGCCGGCAACTGCGTGCACTTCGT
GGCCGAGGAGCAGGACTGACACGTGCTACGAGATTTCGATTCCACCGCCGCCTTCTATGAAAGGTTGGGC
TTCGGAATCGTTTTCCGGGACGCCGGCTGGATGATCCTCCAGCGCGGGGATCTCATGCTGGAGTTCTTCG
CCCACCCCAACTTGTTTATTGCAGCTTATAATGGTTACAAATAAAGCAATAGCATCACAAATTTCACAAA
TAAAGCATTTTTTTCACTGCATTCTAGTTGTGGTTTGTCCAAACTCATCAATGTATCTTATCATGTCTGT
ATACCGTCGACCTCTAGCTAGAGCTTGGCGTAATCATGGTCATAGCTGTTTCCTGTGTGAAATTGTTATC
CGCTCACAATTCCACACAACATACGAGCCGGAAGCATAAAGTGTAAAGCCTGGGGTGCCTAATGAGTGAG
CTAACTCACATTAATTGCGTTGCGCTCACTGCCCGCTTTCCAGTCGGGAAACCTGTCGTGCCAGCTGCAT
TAATGAATCGGCCAACGCGCGGGGAGAGGCGGTTTGCGTATTGGGCGCTCTTCCGCTTCCTCGCTCACTG
ACTCGCTGCGCTCGGTCGTTCGGCTGCGGCGAGCGGTATCAGCTCACTCAAAGGCGGTAATACGGTTATC
CACAGAATCAGGGGATAACGCAGGAAAGAACATGTGAGCAAAAGGCCAGCAAAAGGCCAGGAACCGTAAA
AAGGCCGCGTTGCTGGCGTTTTTCCATAGGCTCCGCCCCCCTGACGAGCATCACAAAAATCGACGCTCAA
GTCAGAGGTGGCGAAACCCGACAGGACTATAAAGATACCAGGCGTTTCCCCCTGGAAGCTCCCTCGTGCG
CTCTCCTGTTCCGACCCTGCCGCTTACCGGATACCTGTCCGCCTTTCTCCCTTCGGGAAGCGTGGCGCTT
TCTCATAGCTCACGCTGTAGGTATCTCAGTTCGGTGTAGGTCGTTCGCTCCAAGCTGGGCTGTGTGCACG
AACCCCCCGTTCAGCCCGACCGCTGCGCCTTATCCGGTAACTATCGTCTTGAGTCCAACCCGGTAAGACA
CGACTTATCGCCACTGGCAGCAGCCACTGGTAACAGGATTAGCAGAGCGAGGTATGTAGGCGGTGCTACA
GAGTTCTTGAAGTGGTGGCCTAACTACGGCTACACTAGAAGAACAGTATTTGGTATCTGCGCTCTGCTGA
AGCCAGTTACCTTCGGAAAAAGAGTTGGTAGCTCTTGATCCGGCAAACAAACCACCGCTGGTAGCGGTGG
TTTTTTTGTTTGCAAGCAGCAGATTACGCGCAGAAAAAAAGGATCTCAAGAAGATCCTTTGATCTTTTCT
ACGGGGTCTGACGCTCAGTGGAACGAAAACTCACGTTAAGGGATTTTGGTCATGAGATTATCAAAAAGGA
TCTTCACCTAGATCCTTTTAAATTAAAAATGAAGTTTTAAATCAATCTAAAGTATATATGAGTAAACTTG
GTCTGACAGTTACCAATGCTTAATCAGTGAGGCACCTATCTCAGCGATCTGTCTATTTCGTTCATCCATA
GTTGCCTGACTCCCCGTCGTGTAGATAACTACGATACGGGAGGGCTTACCATCTGGCCCCAGTGCTGCAA
TGATACCGCGAGACCCACGCTCACCGGCTCCAGATTTATCAGCAATAAACCAGCCAGCCGGAAGGGCCGA
GCGCAGAAGTGGTCCTGCAACTTTATCCGCCTCCATCCAGTCTATTAATTGTTGCCGGGAAGCTAGAGTA
AGTAGTTCGCCAGTTAATAGTTTGCGCAACGTTGTTGCCATTGCTACAGGCATCGTGGTGTCACGCTCGT
CGTTTGGTATGGCTTCATTCAGCTCCGGTTCCCAACGATCAAGGCGAGTTACATGATCCCCCATGTTGTG
CAAAAAAGCGGTTAGCTCCTTCGGTCCTCCGATCGTTGTCAGAAGTAAGTTGGCCGCAGTGTTATCACTC
ATGGTTATGGCAGCACTGCATAATTCTCTTACTGTCATGCCATCCGTAAGATGCTTTTCTGTGACTGGTG
AGTACTCAACCAAGTCATTCTGAGAATAGTGTATGCGGCGACCGAGTTGCTCTTGCCCGGCGTCAATACG
GGATAATACCGCGCCACATAGCAGAACTTTAAAAGTGCTCATCATTGGAAAACGTTCTTCGGGGCGAAAA
CTCTCAAGGATCTTACCGCTGTTGAGATCCAGTTCGATGTAACCCACTCGTGCACCCAACTGATCTTCAG
CATCTTTTACTTTCACCAGCGTTTCTGGGTGAGCAAAAACAGGAAGGCAAAATGCCGCAAAAAAGGGAAT
AAGGGCGACACGGAAATGTTGAATACTCATACTCTTCCTTTTTCAATATTATTGAAGCATTTATCAGGGT
TATTGTCTCATGAGCGGATACATATTTGAATGTATTTAGAAAAATAAACAAATAGGGGTTCCGCGCACAT
TTCCCCGAAAAGTGCCACCTGACGTCG
Features (pLannotate 1.2.2; 23 found; start..end, strand, type, name):
     27..79      -  misc_feature   bom (fragment): basis of mobility region from pBR322
    234..613     +  enhancer       CMV enhancer: human cytomegalovirus immediate early enhancer
    614..817     +  promoter       CMV promoter: human cytomegalovirus (CMV) immediate early promoter
    819..838     +  promoter       PLtetO-1 promoter (fragment): modified phage lambda PL promoter with tet operator sites (Lutz and Bujard, 1997)
    840..859     +  promoter       PLtetO-1 promoter (fragment): modified phage lambda PL promoter with tet operator sites (Lutz and Bujard, 1997)
    867..900     +  promoter       TRE3GV promoter (fragment): 3rd-generation Tet-responsive promoter that can be activated by binding of Tet-On® 3G, optimized for retroviral and lentiviral vectors
    989..1012    +  CDS            Twin-Strep-tag (fragment): two Strep-Tag®II moieties connected by a linker for enhanced binding to Strep-Tactin®, an engineered form of streptavidin (Schmidt et al., 2013)
   1086..2111    +  CDS            ORF74: VGPCR_HHV8P - Experimental evidence at protein level: Swiss-Prot protein existence level 1. Receptor that signals constitutively via several signaling pathways including PI3K/AKT as well as mitogen- and stress- activated/MAP kinases. Promotes host cell proliferation and survival, modulates cell migration, stimulates angiogenesis, and recruits inflammatory cells, both in expressing cells and in neighboring cells. Maintains chronic activation of NF-kappa-B via interaction with host CADM1 (PubMed:29698475). From Human herpesvirus 8 type P (isolate GK18) (HHV-8) (Kaposi's sarcoma-associated herpes
   2165..2389    +  polyA_signal   bGH poly(A) signal: bovine growth hormone polyadenylation signal
   2393..2414    +  promoter       SV40 promoter (fragment): SV40 enhancer and early promoter
   2435..2863    +  rep_origin     f1 ori (sequence partly withheld): f1 bacteriophage origin of replication; arrow indicates direction of (+) strand synthesis
   2877..3205    +  promoter       SV40 promoter: SV40 enhancer and early promoter
   3253..3300    +  promoter       EM7 promoter: synthetic bacterial promoter&nbsp
   3319..3693    +  CDS            BleoR: antibiotic-binding protein; Sh ble from Streptoalloteichus hindustanus; confers resistance to bleomycin, phleomycin, and Zeocin™
   3703..3828    +  CDS            ble (fragment): BLE_KLEPN - Experimental evidence at protein level: Swiss-Prot protein existence level 1. Binding protein with a strong affinity to the bleomycin family of antibiotics. Binds to CL990; an antimitotic-antibiotic compound. From Klebsiella pneumoniae.
   3823..3944    +  polyA_signal   SV40 poly(A) signal: SV40 polyadenylation signal
   4017..4033    -  protein_bind   lac operator: The lac repressor binds to the lac operator to inhibit transcription in E. coli. This inhibition can be relieved by adding lactose or isopropyl-β-D-thiogalactopyranoside (IPTG). lac repressor encoded by lacI
   4041..4071    -  promoter       lac promoter: promoter for the E. coli lac operon
   4086..4107    -  protein_bind   CAP binding site: CAP binding activates transcription in the presence of cAMP. E. coli catabolite activator protein
   4120..4212    -  CDS            lacI (fragment): lac repressor; lacI; The lac repressor binds to the lac operator to inhibit transcription in E. coli. This inhibition can be relieved by adding lactose or isopropyl-β-D-thiogalactopyranoside (IPTG).
   4395..4983    -  rep_origin     ori: high-copy-number ColE1/pMB1/pBR322/pUC origin of replication
   5154..6014    -  CDS            AmpR: β-lactamase; bla; confers resistance to ampicillin, carbenicillin, and related antibiotics
   6015..6119    -  promoter       AmpR promoter: bla
