[The description below was written by a language model from this plasmid's Addgene catalogue record and pLannotate feature annotations shown in this document.]
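Description:
pCDNA4.TO-ORF74-2xNSTREP is a 6,151 nt mammalian expression plasmid built on the Invitrogen pCDNA4.TO backbone that expresses ORF74 of Kaposi's sarcoma-associated herpesvirus (KSHV) carrying an N-terminal double Strep tag. It is maintained in E. coli through a high-copy ColE1/pUC-type origin with ampicillin selection from the β-lactamase gene, and it also carries an f1 phage origin. For selection in mammalian cells, an SV40 early promoter followed by the bacterial EM7 promoter drives the Sh ble gene, which confers Zeocin resistance and is terminated by an SV40 polyadenylation signal.

The expression cassette uses the human CMV immediate-early enhancer and promoter. Directly downstream are two short sequences that the automated annotation labels as fragments of tet-regulated promoters. These match the tet operator sites of the "TO" backbone, which allow transcription to be repressed in cells expressing the Tet repressor and induced with tetracycline or doxycycline. In cells lacking the repressor, the promoter would act constitutively. A Strep-tag sequence (annotated only as a Twin-Strep-tag fragment) sits upstream of the ORF74 coding region, and a bovine growth hormone polyadenylation signal ends the transcript. ORF74 encodes the viral G protein-coupled receptor, a constitutively signalling receptor that activates PI3K/AKT, MAP kinase and NF-κB pathways and promotes proliferation, survival and angiogenesis. The insert was derived from cDNA of reactivated TREx BCBL-1-RTA cells.

The Strep tag permits purification on Strep-Tactin resin. This fits the associated study's aim of globally mapping herpesvirus–host protein complexes, with tagged viral proteins serving as affinity baits. The cloning sites used are not recorded.
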