Addgene plasmid #136233: pCDNA4.TO-ORF74-2xNSTREP
Purpose: Expresses N-terminally strep tagged Kaposi's Sarcoma Associated Herpesvirus (KSHV) ORF74
Depositing lab: Britt Glaunsinger. Publication: Global mapping of herpesvirus-host protein complexes reveals a transcription strategy for late genes. Davis ZH, Verschueren E, Jang GM, Kleffman K, Johnson JR, Park J, Von Dollen J, Maher MC, Johnson T, Newton W, Jager S, Shales M, Horner J, Hernandez RD, Krogan NJ, Glaunsinger BA. Mol Cell. 2015 Jan 22;57(2):349-60. doi: 10.1016/j.molcel.2014.11.026. Epub 2014 Dec 24. PubMed 25544563.
Backbone
  Vector backbone: pCDNA4.TO
  Backbone manufacturer: Invitrogen
  Vector type: Mammalian Expression
  Selectable markers: Zeocin
Growth in bacteria
  Bacterial resistance: Ampicillin, 100 μg/mL
  Growth temperature: 37°C
  Growth strain: DH5alpha
  Copy number: High Copy
Gene/Insert
  Gene/Insert name: ORF74
  Species: Kaposi's sarcoma-associated herpesvirus (KSHV)
  Promoter: CMV
  Cloning method: Restriction Enzyme; 5′ cloning site Unknown (unknown if destroyed)
  Sequencing primers: 5′ CGCAAATGGGCGGTAGGCGTG; 3′ TAGAAGGCACAGTCGAGGCT
Resource information
  A portion of this plasmid was derived from a plasmid made by: cDNA of reactivated TREx BCBL-1-RTA cells
Terms and licenses: Academic/Nonprofit Terms; Industry Terms: Not Available to Industry
How to cite: pCDNA4.TO-ORF74-2xNSTREP was a gift from Britt Glaunsinger (Addgene plasmid # 136233 ; http://n2t.net/addgene:136233 ; RRID:Addgene_136233)
